Addgene plasmid #160459: pQE-60NA-mEGFP
Purpose: Encodes a monomeric enhanced GFP variant
Depositing lab: Benjamin Glick. Depositing organization: University of Chicago. Publication: A photostable monomeric superfolder GFP. Valbuena FM, Fizgerald I, Strack RL, Andruska N, Smith L, Glick BS. Traffic. 2020 May 15. doi: 10.1111/tra.12737. PubMed 32415747.
Backbone
  Vector backbone: pQE-60NA
  Backbone size w/o insert (bp): 3399
  Total vector size (bp): 4119
Growth in bacteria
  Bacterial resistance: Ampicillin, 100 μg/mL
  Growth temperature: 37°C
  Growth strain: DH5alpha
  Copy number: Unknown
Gene/Insert
  Gene/Insert name: mEGFP
  Insert size (bp): 720
  Promoter: T5
  Cloning method: Restriction Enzyme; 5′ cloning site NcoI (unknown if destroyed); 3′ cloning site NotI (unknown if destroyed)
  Sequencing primers: 5′ TAGATTCAATTGTGAGCGGATAACAATTTC; 3′ GTAATGACCTCAGAACTCCATCTGGATT
Terms and licenses: Academic/Nonprofit Terms; Industry Terms: Not Available to Industry
How to cite: pQE-60NA-mEGFP was a gift from Benjamin Glick (Addgene plasmid # 160459 ; http://n2t.net/addgene:160459 ; RRID:Addgene_160459)
