[The description below was written by a language model from this plasmid's Addgene catalogue record and pLannotate feature annotations shown in this document.]
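Description:
pQE-60NA-mEGFP is a bacterial expression plasmid of about 4.1 kb, built on the pQE-60NA backbone, that encodes monomeric enhanced GFP (mEGFP). It replicates in E. coli from a ColE1/pMB1-type origin and is selected with ampicillin through a β-lactamase gene driven by its own bla promoter. The catalogue lists copy number as unknown. The feature table also picks up only a short fragment of rop, along with the pBR322 bom region. A cat promoter fragment and a partial chloramphenicol acetyltransferase coding sequence lie downstream of the expression cassette. Both are annotated as fragments, and the record lists ampicillin as the only resistance, so chloramphenicol selection should not be assumed.

The 720 bp mEGFP insert was cloned between NcoI and NotI sites. It is annotated as mammalian codon-optimized enhanced GFP carrying the A206K substitution, which suppresses the weak dimerization tendency of GFP. Transcription comes from the bacteriophage T5 promoter, which is recognised by the host E. coli RNA polymerase. This promoter has an embedded lac operator and is followed by a second lac operator, so expression is repressed by LacI and can be induced with IPTG. The phage lambda t0 terminator follows the coding sequence, and the rrnB T1 terminator lies further downstream, after the cat fragment. No affinity tag is annotated in the feature table.

The stated purpose is simply to encode a monomeric enhanced GFP variant. The T5/lac design suits production of the protein in E. coli, and the associated publication concerns a photostable monomeric superfolder GFP, though the record does not state what role mEGFP played in that work.
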