Features (pLannotate 1.2.2; 12 found; start..end, strand, type, name):
     10..54      +  promoter       T5 promoter: bacteriophage T5 promoter for E. coli RNA polymerase, with embedded lac operator
     62..78      +  protein_bind   lac operator: The lac repressor binds to the lac operator to inhibit transcription in E. coli. This inhibition can be relieved by adding lactose or isopropyl-β-D-thiogalactopyranoside (IPTG). lac repressor encoded by lacI
    115..834     +  CDS            mEGFP: enhanced GFP with monomerizing A206K mutation (Zacharias et al., 2002) mammalian codon-optimized
    865..959     +  terminator     lambda t0 terminator: transcription terminator from phage lambda
    974..1002    +  promoter       cat promoter (fragment): promoter of the E. coli cat gene encoding chloramphenicol acetyltransferase
   1003..1666    +  CDS            CmR (fragment): chloramphenicol acetyltransferase; cat; confers resistance to chloramphenicol
   1731..1817    +  terminator     rrnB T1 terminator: Escherichia coli rrnB; transcription terminator T1 from the E. coli rrnB gene
   1829..1870    +  CDS            rop (fragment): Rop protein, which maintains plasmids at low copy number; rop
   1972..2112    +  misc_feature   bom: basis of mobility region from pBR322
   2298..2886    -  rep_origin     ori: high-copy-number ColE1/pMB1/pBR322/pUC origin of replication
   3057..3917    -  CDS            AmpR: β-lactamase; bla; confers resistance to ampicillin, carbenicillin, and related antibiotics
   3918..4022    -  promoter       AmpR promoter: bla
>Addgene plasmid #160459 | pQE-60NA-mEGFP | addgene full sequence | sequence record 326670 | Addgene NGS Result
CTCGAGAAATCATAAAAAATTTATTTGCTTTGTGAGCGGATAACAATTATAATAGATTCAATTGTGAGCG
GATAACAATTTCACACAGAATTCATTAAAGAGGAGAAATTAACCATGGTGAGCAAGGGCGAGGAGCTGTT
CACCGGGGTGGTGCCCATCCTGGTCGAGCTGGACGGCGACGTAAACGGCCACAAGTTCAGCGTGTCCGGC
GAGGGCGAGGGCGATGCCACCTACGGCAAGCTGACCCTGAAGTTCATCTGCACCACCGGCAAGCTGCCCG
TGCCCTGGCCCACCCTCGTGACCACCCTGACCTACGGCGTGCAGTGCTTCAGCCGCTACCCCGACCACAT
GAAGCAGCACGACTTCTTCAAGTCCGCCATGCCCGAAGGCTACGTCCAGGAGCGCACCATCTTCTTCAAG
GACGACGGCAACTACAAGACCCGCGCCGAGGTGAAGTTCGAGGGCGACACCCTGGTGAACCGCATCGAGC
TGAAGGGCATCGACTTCAAGGAGGACGGCAACATCCTGGGGCACAAGCTGGAGTACAACTACAACAGCCA
CAACGTCTATATCATGGCCGACAAGCAGAAGAACGGCATCAAGGTGAACTTCAAGATCCGCCACAACATC
GAGGACGGCAGCGTGCAGCTCGCCGACCACTACCAGCAGAACACCCCCATCGGCGACGGCCCCGTGCTGC
TGCCCGACAACCACTACCTGAGCACCCAGTCCAAGCTGAGCAAAGACCCCAACGAGAAGCGCGATCACAT
GGTCCTGCTGGAGTTCGTGACCGCCGCCGGGATCACTCTCGGCATGGACGAGCTGTACAAGTAAAGCGGC
CGCAAGCTTAATTAGCTGAGCTTGGACTCCTGTTGATAGATCCAGTAATGACCTCAGAACTCCATCTGGA
TTTGTTCAGAACGCTCGGTTGCCGCCGGGCGTTTTTTATTGGTGAGAATCCAAGCTAGCTTGGCGAGATT
TTCAGGAGCTAAGGAAGCTAAAATGGAGAAAAAAATCACTGGATATACCACCGTTGATATATCCCAATGG
CATCGTAAAGAACATTTTGAGGCATTTCAGTCAGTTGCTCAATGTACCTATAACCAGACCGTTCAGCTGG
ATATTACGGCCTTTTTAAAGACCGTAAAGAAAAATAAGCACAAGTTTTATCCGGCCTTTATTCACATTCT
TGCCCGCCTGATGAATGCTCATCCGGAATTTCGTATGGCAATGAAAGACGGTGAGCTGGTGATATGGGAT
AGTGTTCACCCTTGTTACACCGTTTTCCATGAGCAAACTGAAACGTTTTCATCGCTCTGGAGTGAATACC
ACGACGATTTCCGGCAGTTTCTACACATATATTCGCAAGATGTGGCGTGTTACGGTGAAAACCTGGCCTA
TTTCCCTAAAGGGTTTATTGAGAATATGTTTTTCGTCTCAGCCAATCCCTGGGTGAGTTTCACCAGTTTT
GATTTAAACGTGGCCAATATGGACAACTTCTTCGCCCCCGTTTTCACCATGCATGGGCAAATATTATACG
CAAGGCGACAAGGTGCTGATGCCGCTGGCGATTCAGGTTCATCATGCCGTTTGTGATGGCTTCCATGTCG
GCAGAATGCTTAATGAATTACAACAGTACTGCGATGAGTGGCAGGGCGGGGCGTAATTTTTTTAAGGCAG
TTATTGGTGCCCTTAAACGCCTGGGGTAATGACTCTCTAGCTTGAGGCATCAAATAAAACGAAAGGCTCA
GTCGAAAGACTGGGCCTTTCGTTTTATCTGTTGTTTGTCGGTGAACGCTCTCCTGAGTAGGACAAATCCG
CCCTCTAGAGCTGCCTCGCGCGTTTCGGTGATGACGGTGAAAACCTCTGACACATGCAGCTCCCGGAGAC
GGTCACAGCTTGTCTGTAAGCGGATGCCGGGAGCAGACAAGCCCGTCAGGGCGCGTCAGCGGGTGTTGGC
GGGTGTCGGGGCGCAGCCATGACCCAGTCACGTAGCGATAGCGGAGTGTATACTGGCTTAACTATGCGGC
ATCAGAGCAGATTGTACTGAGAGTGCACCATATGCGGTGTGAAATACCGCACAGATGCGTAAGGAGAAAA
TACCGCATCAGGCGCTCTTCCGCTTCCTCGCTCACTGACTCGCTGCGCTCGGTCGTTCGGCTGCGGCGAG
CGGTATCAGCTCACTCAAAGGCGGTAATACGGTTATCCACAGAATCAGGGGATAACGCAGGAAAGAACAT
GTGAGCAAAAGGCCAGCAAAAGGCCAGGAACCGTAAAAAGGCCGCGTTGCTGGCGTTTTTCCATAGGCTC
CGCCCCCCTGACGAGCATCACAAAAATCGACGCTCAAGTCAGAGGTGGCGAAACCCGACAGGACTATAAA
GATACCAGGCGTTTCCCCCTGGAAGCTCCCTCGTGCGCTCTCCTGTTCCGACCCTGCCGCTTACCGGATA
CCTGTCCGCCTTTCTCCCTTCGGGAAGCGTGGCGCTTTCTCATAGCTCACGCTGTAGGTATCTCAGTTCG
GTGTAGGTCGTTCGCTCCAAGCTGGGCTGTGTGCACGAACCCCCCGTTCAGCCCGACCGCTGCGCCTTAT
CCGGTAACTATCGTCTTGAGTCCAACCCGGTAAGACACGACTTATCGCCACTGGCAGCAGCCACTGGTAA
CAGGATTAGCAGAGCGAGGTATGTAGGCGGTGCTACAGAGTTCTTGAAGTGGTGGCCTAACTACGGCTAC
ACTAGAAGGACAGTATTTGGTATCTGCGCTCTGCTGAAGCCAGTTACCTTCGGAAAAAGAGTTGGTAGCT
CTTGATCCGGCAAACAAACCACCGCTGGTAGCGGTGGTTTTTTTGTTTGCAAGCAGCAGATTACGCGCAG
AAAAAAAGGATCTCAAGAAGATCCTTTGATCTTTTCTACGGGGTCTGACGCTCAGTGGAACGAAAACTCA
CGTTAAGGGATTTTGGTCATGAGATTATCAAAAAGGATCTTCACCTAGATCCTTTTAAATTAAAAATGAA
GTTTTAAATCAATCTAAAGTATATATGAGTAAACTTGGTCTGACAGTTACCAATGCTTAATCAGTGAGGC
ACCTATCTCAGCGATCTGTCTATTTCGTTCATCCATAGTTGCCTGACTCCCCGTCGTGTAGATAACTACG
ATACGGGAGGGCTTACCATCTGGCCCCAGTGCTGCAATGATACCGCGAGACCCACGCTCACCGGCTCCAG
ATTTATCAGCAATAAACCAGCCAGCCGGAAGGGCCGAGCGCAGAAGTGGTCCTGCAACTTTATCCGCCTC
CATCCAGTCTATTAATTGTTGCCGGGAAGCTAGAGTAAGTAGTTCGCCAGTTAATAGTTTGCGCAACGTT
GTTGCCATTGCTACAGGCATCGTGGTGTCACGCTCGTCGTTTGGTATGGCTTCATTCAGCTCCGGTTCCC
AACGATCAAGGCGAGTTACATGATCCCCCATGTTGTGCAAAAAAGCGGTTAGCTCCTTCGGTCCTCCGAT
CGTTGTCAGAAGTAAGTTGGCCGCAGTGTTATCACTCATGGTTATGGCAGCACTGCATAATTCTCTTACT
GTCATGCCATCCGTAAGATGCTTTTCTGTGACTGGTGAGTACTCAACCAAGTCATTCTGAGAATAGTGTA
TGCGGCGACCGAGTTGCTCTTGCCCGGCGTCAATACGGGATAATACCGCGCCACATAGCAGAACTTTAAA
AGTGCTCATCATTGGAAAACGTTCTTCGGGGCGAAAACTCTCAAGGATCTTACCGCTGTTGAGATCCAGT
TCGATGTAACCCACTCGTGCACCCAACTGATCTTCAGCATCTTTTACTTTCACCAGCGTTTCTGGGTGAG
CAAAAACAGGAAGGCAAAATGCCGCAAAAAAGGGAATAAGGGCGACACGGAAATGTTGAATACTCATACT
CTTCCTTTTTCAATATTATTGAAGCATTTATCAGGGTTATTGTCTCATGAGCGGATACATATTTGAATGT
ATTTAGAAAAATAAACAAATAGGGGTTCCGCGCACATTTCCCCGAAAAGTGCCACCTGCTAAGAAACCAT
TATTATCATGACATTAACCTATAAAAATAGGCGTATCACGAGGCCCTTTCGTCTTCAC
